LOCUS       Exported 8316 bp ds-DNA circular SYN 12-MAY-2021
DEFINITION  Mammalian expression vector for expressing SARS-2 Spike with 21 aa
            del at C-terminus and pt mutation D to G at site 614.
ACCESSION   .
VERSION     .
KEYWORDS    HDM_SARS2_Spike_del21_D614G
SOURCE      synthetic DNA construct
  ORGANISM  synthetic DNA construct
REFERENCE   1 (bases 1 to 8316)
  AUTHORS   Crawford KHD, Eguia R, Dingens AS, Loes AN, Malone KD, Wolf CR, Chu
            HY, Tortorici MA, Veesler D, Murphy M, Pettie D, King NP, Balazs AB,
            Bloom JD
  TITLE     Protocol and Reagents for Pseudotyping Lentiviral Particles with
            SARS-CoV-2 Spike Protein for Neutralization Assays.
  JOURNAL   Viruses. 2020 May 6;12(5). pii: v12050513. doi: 10.3390/v12050513.
  PUBMED    32384820
REFERENCE   2 (bases 1 to 8316)
  AUTHORS   .
  TITLE     Direct Submission
  JOURNAL   Exported May 12, 2021 from SnapGene Server 1.1.58
            http://www.snapgene.com
FEATURES             Location/Qualifiers
     source          1..8316
                     /organism="synthetic DNA construct"
                     /mol_type="other DNA"
     enhancer        82..461
                     /label=CMV enhancer
                     /note="human cytomegalovirus immediate early enhancer"
     promoter        462..665
                     /label=CMV promoter
                     /note="human cytomegalovirus (CMV) immediate early
                     promoter"
     primer_bind     616..636
                     /label=CMV-F
                     /note="Human CMV immediate early promoter, forward primer"
     primer_bind     662..686
                     /label=LNCX
                     /note="Human CMV promoter, forward primer"
     intron          779..1254
                     /label=-beta-globin intron
                     /note="internally truncated intron from human beta-globin"
     primer_bind     complement(5086..5102)
                     /label=KS primer
                     /note="common sequencing primer, one of multiple similar
                     variants"
     primer_bind     complement(5087..5103)
                     /label=pBluescriptKS
                     /note="For pBluescript vector"
     polyA_signal    5196..5590
                     /label=-beta-globin poly(A)
                     /note="human beta-globin polyadenylation signal"
     primer_bind     complement(5924..5942)
                     /label=pBRforEco
                     /note="pBR322 vectors, upsteam of EcoRI site, forward
                     primer"
     promoter        6010..6114
                     /gene="bla"
                     /label=AmpR promoter
     CDS             6115..6975
                     /codon_start=1
                     /gene="bla"
                     /product="beta-lactamase"
                     /label=AmpR
                     /note="confers resistance to ampicillin, carbenicillin, and
                     related antibiotics"
                     /translation="MSIQHFRVALIPFFAAFCLPVFAHPETLVKVKDAEDQLGARVGYI
                     ELDLNSGKILESFRPEERFPMMSTFKVLLCGAVLSRIDAGQEQLGRRIHYSQNDLVEYS
                     PVTEKHLTDGMTVRELCSAAITMSDNTAANLLLTTIGGPKELTAFLHNMGDHVTRLDRW
                     EPELNEAIPNDERDTTMPVAMATTLRKLLTGELLTLASRQQLIDWMEADKVAGPLLRSA
                     LPAGWFIADKSGAGERGSRGIIAALGPDGKPSRIVVIYTTGSQATMDERNRQIAEIGAS
                     LIKHW"
     primer_bind     complement(6333..6352)
                     /label=Amp-R
                     /note="Ampicillin resistance gene, reverse primer"
     rep_origin      7146..7734
                     /direction=RIGHT
                     /label=ori
                     /note="high-copy-number ColE1/pMB1/pBR322/pUC origin of
                     replication"
     primer_bind     7635..7654
                     /label=pBR322ori-F
                     /note="pBR322 origin, forward primer"
     primer_bind     complement(8277..8296)
                     /label=SV40pro-F
                     /note="SV40 promoter/origin, forward primer"
ORIGIN
        1 agcttggccc attgcatacg ttgtatccat atcataatat gtacatttat attggctcat
       61 gtccaacatt accgccatgt tgacattgat tattgactag ttattaatag taatcaatta
      121 cggggtcatt agttcatagc ccatatatgg agttccgcgt tacataactt acggtaaatg
      181 gcccgcctgg ctgaccgccc aacgaccccc gcccattgac gtcaataatg acgtatgttc
      241 ccatagtaac gccaataggg actttccatt gacgtcaatg ggtggagtat ttacggtaaa
      301 ctgcccactt ggcagtacat caagtgtatc atatgccaag tacgccccct attgacgtca
      361 atgacggtaa atggcccgcc tggcattatg cccagtacat gaccttatgg gactttccta
      421 cttggcagta catctacgta ttagtcatcg ctattaccat ggtgatgcgg ttttggcagt
      481 acatcaatgg gcgtggatag cggtttgact cacggggatt tccaagtctc caccccattg
      541 acgtcaatgg gagtttgttt tggcaccaaa atcaacggga ctttccaaaa tgtcgtaaca
      601 actccgcccc attgacgcaa atgggcggta ggcgtgtacg gtgggaggtc tatataagca
      661 gagctcgttt agtgaaccgt cagatcgcct ggagacgcca tccacgctgt tttgacctcc
      721 atagaagaca ccgggaccga tccagcctcc cctcgaagct gatcctgaga acttcagggt
      781 gagtctatgg gacccttgat gttttctttc cccttctttt ctatggttaa gttcatgtca
      841 taggaagggg agaagtaaca gggtacacat attgaccaaa tcagggtaat tttgcatttg
      901 taattttaaa aaatgctttc ttcttttaat atactttttt gtttatctta tttctaatac
      961 tttccctaat ctctttcttt cagggcaata atgatacaat gtatcatgcc tctttgcacc
     1021 attctaaaga ataacagtga taatttctgg gttaaggcaa tagcaatatt tctgcatata
     1081 aatatttctg catataaatt gtaactgatg taagaggttt catattgcta atagcagcta
     1141 caatccagct accattctgc ttttatttta tggttgggat aaggctggat tattctgagt
     1201 ccaagctagg cccttttgct aatcatgttc atacctctta tcttcctccc acagctcctg
     1261 ggcaacgtgc tggtctgtgt gctggcccat cactttggca aagaattccg ccaccatgtt
     1321 cgtgttcctg gtactccttc ctttggtgtc ttcccagtgt gtaaatctta ccactcggac
     1381 ccagcttcca cccgcctaca ccaacagttt cacacgcggc gtctactatc ctgacaaggt
     1441 gtttaggagt tcagtcttgc actcaactca agacttgttc ctccctttct ttagcaatgt
     1501 gacgtggttt catgccattc atgtctccgg cacaaacgga acgaagcgct ttgataatcc
     1561 tgtgctcccg ttcaacgatg gagtgtactt cgcgtccaca gagaagagca atatcattcg
     1621 aggttggatc ttcggaacga cactcgactc aaagacgcag tcccttctca tcgtcaataa
     1681 tgccacgaac gtggtcatca aagtgtgcga gtttcaattc tgtaatgatc ccttcctggg
     1741 cgtctattat cacaagaaca acaaatcctg gatggagtcc gaatttagag tctactccag
     1801 cgccaacaac tgcactttcg aatacgtatc acagccattc ttgatggacc ttgaaggaaa
     1861 gcagggtaat ttcaagaact tgagggagtt cgtattcaag aatatcgacg ggtactttaa
     1921 gatttatagc aaacacacac ccattaattt ggtgcgggat cttcctcagg gatttagtgc
     1981 tcttgagcct ctcgttgacc tccctattgg cattaacatc acccgctttc aaaccctgtt
     2041 ggccctgcat cggtcctacc tgacaccggg cgactcaagt tccggatgga ccgcaggtgc
     2101 cgccgcatac tatgtgggct accttcagcc aagaacattt ctgctgaaat ataatgagaa
     2161 cgggaccatt acagatgcgg tggattgtgc actcgaccct ctgtctgaga cgaaatgcac
     2221 ccttaagagc ttcacggtgg agaaaggcat ttatcagact tctaacttca gagttcaacc
     2281 caccgagtcc attgtgcgat tcccaaatat tacgaatttg tgcccatttg gtgaggtctt
     2341 caatgctact cgattcgcct cagtttatgc atggaaccga aagagaattt ccaattgtgt
     2401 ggcggactac tcagtattgt ataatagtgc aagctttagc acattcaaat gttacggcgt
     2461 gtctccaacg aagctgaacg atctctgttt cacaaacgtt tatgcggatt ccttcgtgat
     2521 tcgcggcgat gaggtccgac agattgcgcc tgggcaaacg ggtaagatcg ctgattacaa
     2581 ctataagttg ccggacgatt tcacaggatg tgtcatagct tggaatagca ataatttgga
     2641 cagtaaggtt ggcggaaact acaattattt gtacaggttg tttcgcaagt caaatttgaa
     2701 accatttgag agagatatat ctacggagat atatcaagcc ggctctacac catgtaatgg
     2761 tgtggagggc tttaactgct actttccact ccagtcatat ggtttccaac ctacaaatgg
     2821 agtagggtat caaccgtaca gagttgtggt cttgagtttc gaattgctcc acgctccagc
     2881 aacggtatgc ggtcctaaga aatccacaaa tcttgtgaag aacaagtgcg taaatttcaa
     2941 cttcaatggg ctgactggaa caggcgtgct gactgagagt aacaagaagt tcttgccttt
     3001 ccaacaattc gggcgggaca tagctgatac cactgacgcc gtccgcgacc ctcagaccct
     3061 ggagattctg gacataactc cttgttcttt cggtggcgtc agtgttatca ctcccgggac
     3121 caacacctcc aaccaagtcg cggtcctcta tcaaggcgtc aactgtacgg aagtaccggt
     3181 agccatccat gcggaccaac ttacaccgac ttggagggtt tactctacag gaagcaatgt
     3241 ctttcaaaca cgagccgggt gtctgatcgg agcagaacac gttaacaaca gctacgaatg
     3301 tgacatacca ataggcgcag ggatttgtgc ttcatatcag acacagacca atagcccgcg
     3361 gagagcgaga agcgtagcaa gccaaagcat catcgcgtac acgatgagcc tcggagcaga
     3421 gaacagcgtc gcgtatagca ataattcaat agctatccca acaaatttca ctatttcggt
     3481 caccactgag attctgccgg tctccatgac caagacatcc gtcgattgta ctatgtacat
     3541 atgcggcgac agcacggagt gcagtaactt gctccttcag tacggttcct tctgtacgca
     3601 gcttaaccgg gcactgacgg gtatcgcggt agaacaggac aagaacacac aggaggtctt
     3661 cgcgcaggtc aaacaaatct acaagacacc acccataaag gacttcggcg ggttcaattt
     3721 cagccaaatc ctgccggacc cttccaaacc tagtaagagg tcattcattg aggatcttct
     3781 gtttaacaaa gttacgcttg cggacgcggg attcattaag cagtatggtg actgccttgg
     3841 agatattgcc gccagggatt tgatatgtgc acagaaattt aacggcctca ccgttctgcc
     3901 gcctctgctc accgatgaga tgatagcgca gtacacgagc gcactcctgg caggtacaat
     3961 tacaagcgga tggacattcg gtgcaggagc agcgttgcag ataccctttg ctatgcagat
     4021 ggcttatcga tttaacggga ttggcgtcac gcagaacgtc ctttatgaga atcagaaatt
     4081 gattgcaaat cagttcaata gtgctatcgg taagattcag gacagcttga gcagtaccgc
     4141 gtctgcactg ggaaagttgc aggacgtggt gaatcagaat gcacaagcac tgaatacctt
     4201 ggttaagcaa ttgagtagca atttcggcgc catatcaagt gtactgaatg atatcctgtc
     4261 acggttggac aaggtagaag ccgaagttca gattgaccgc ttgatcaccg ggcgcctcca
     4321 aagtctgcag acctacgtca cacaacaatt gatcagagca gcagagataa gagcatctgc
     4381 taacctggct gccactaaga tgtctgaatg tgtgcttggg cagtcaaaga gggtagattt
     4441 ctgcggaaag ggctaccacc ttatgtcttt ccctcagagc gctccgcatg gtgtggtctt
     4501 tctccatgtg acttatgtgc ctgctcaaga gaagaacttt acgacggcgc ccgctatatg
     4561 ccatgatggt aaggcgcact ttccaaggga gggagtgttc gtgtccaacg gcactcactg
     4621 gtttgtcacc caacgaaatt tctacgagcc tcaaattatt accaccgaca atacctttgt
     4681 tagcggtaac tgtgacgtcg taattgggat tgttaataat acagtctacg atcctctgca
     4741 gccggaactg gactccttta aagaggagct ggacaaatat ttcaagaacc acacatctcc
     4801 tgacgtagat cttggagaca taagcggtat aaatgcaagt gttgttaaca ttcagaaaga
     4861 aatagatagg ttgaacgaag ttgcgaagaa ccttaacgag tcactgatag acctccaaga
     4921 gcttgggaag tacgagcaat atatcaagtg gccttggtat atttggctcg ggttcatagc
     4981 aggacttatc gctatagtca tggtgactat aatgctgtgc tgcatgacaa gctgctgcag
     5041 ctgtctcaaa ggctgttgct cttgcggctc ttaatgaaag cttatcgata ccgtcgacct
     5101 cgagggccca gatctaattc accccaccag tgcaggctgc ctatcagaaa gtggtggctg
     5161 gtgtggctaa tgccctggcc cacaagtatc actaagctcg ctttcttgct gtccaatttc
     5221 tattaaaggt tcctttgttc cctaagtcca actactaaac tgggggatat tatgaagggc
     5281 cttgagcatc tggattctgc ctaataaaaa acatttattt tcattgcaat gatgtattta
     5341 aattatttct gaatatttta ctaaaaaggg aatgtgggag gtcagtgcat ttaaaacata
     5401 aagaaatgaa gagctagttc aaaccttggg aaaatacact atatcttaaa ctccatgaaa
     5461 gaaggtgagg ctgcaaacag ctaatgcaca ttggcaacag cccctgatgc ctatgcctta
     5521 ttcatccctc agaaaaggat tcaagtagag gcttgatttg gaggttaaag ttttgctatg
     5581 ctgtatttta cattacttat tgttttagct gtcctcatga atgtcttttc actacccatt
     5641 tgcttatcct gcatctctca gccttgactc cactcagttc tcttgcttag agataccacc
     5701 tttcccctga agtgttcctt ccatgtttta cggcgagatg gtttctcctc gcctggccac
     5761 tcagccttag ttgtctctgt tgtcttatag aggtctactt gaagaaggaa aaacaggggg
     5821 catggtttga ctgtcctgtg agcccttctt ccctgcctcc cccactcaca gtgacccgga
     5881 atccctcgac atggcagtct agatcattct tgaagacgaa agggcctcgt gatacgccta
     5941 tttttatagg ttaatgtcat gataataatg gtttcttaga cgtcaggtgg cacttttcgg
     6001 ggaaatgtgc gcggaacccc tatttgttta tttttctaaa tacattcaaa tatgtatccg
     6061 ctcatgagac aataaccctg ataaatgctt caataatatt gaaaaaggaa gagtatgagt
     6121 attcaacatt tccgtgtcgc ccttattccc ttttttgcgg cattttgcct tcctgttttt
     6181 gctcacccag aaacgctggt gaaagtaaaa gatgctgaag atcagttggg tgcacgagtg
     6241 ggttacatcg aactggatct caacagcggt aagatccttg agagttttcg ccccgaagaa
     6301 cgttttccaa tgatgagcac ttttaaagtt ctgctatgtg gcgcggtatt atcccgtatt
     6361 gacgccgggc aagagcaact cggtcgccgc atacactatt ctcagaatga cttggttgag
     6421 tactcaccag tcacagaaaa gcatcttacg gatggcatga cagtaagaga attatgcagt
     6481 gctgccataa ccatgagtga taacactgcg gccaacttac ttctgacaac gatcggagga
     6541 ccgaaggagc taaccgcttt tttgcacaac atgggggatc atgtaactcg ccttgatcgt
     6601 tgggaaccgg agctgaatga agccatacca aacgacgagc gtgacaccac gatgcctgta
     6661 gcaatggcaa caacgttgcg caaactatta actggcgaac tacttactct agcttcccgg
     6721 caacaattaa tagactggat ggaggcggat aaagttgcag gaccacttct gcgctcggcc
     6781 cttccggctg gctggtttat tgctgataaa tctggagccg gtgagcgtgg gtctcgcggt
     6841 atcattgcag cactggggcc agatggtaag ccctcccgta tcgtagttat ctacacgacg
     6901 gggagtcagg caactatgga tgaacgaaat agacagatcg ctgagatagg tgcctcactg
     6961 attaagcatt ggtaactgtc agaccaagtt tactcatata tactttagat tgatttaaaa
     7021 cttcattttt aatttaaaag gatctaggtg aagatccttt ttgataatct catgaccaaa
     7081 atcccttaac gtgagttttc gttccactga gcgtcagacc ccgtagaaaa gatcaaagga
     7141 tcttcttgag atcctttttt tctgcgcgta atctgctgct tgcaaacaaa aaaaccaccg
     7201 ctaccagcgg tggtttgttt gccggatcaa gagctaccaa ctctttttcc gaaggtaact
     7261 ggcttcagca gagcgcagat accaaatact gttcttctag tgtagccgta gttaggccac
     7321 cacttcaaga actctgtagc accgcctaca tacctcgctc tgctaatcct gttaccagtg
     7381 gctgctgcca gtggcgataa gtcgtgtctt accgggttgg actcaagacg atagttaccg
     7441 gataaggcgc agcggtcggg ctgaacgggg ggttcgtgca cacagcccag cttggagcga
     7501 acgacctaca ccgaactgag atacctacag cgtgagctat gagaaagcgc cacgcttccc
     7561 gaagggagaa aggcggacag gtatccggta agcggcaggg tcggaacagg agagcgcacg
     7621 agggagcttc cagggggaaa cgcctggtat ctttatagtc ctgtcgggtt tcgccacctc
     7681 tgacttgagc gtcgattttt gtgatgctcg tcaggggggc ggagcctatg gaaaaacgcc
     7741 agcaacggag atgcgccgcg tgcggctgct ggagatggcg gacgcgatgg atatgttctg
     7801 ccaagggttg gtttgcgcat tcacagttct ccgcaagaat tgattggctc caattcttgg
     7861 agtggtgaat ccgttagcga ggtgccgccg gcttccattc aggtcgaggt ggcccggctc
     7921 catgcaccgc gacgcaacgc ggggaggcag acaaggtata gggcggcgcc tacaatccat
     7981 gccaacccgt tccatgtgct cgccgaggcg gcataaatcg ccgtgacgat cagcggtcca
     8041 atgatcgaag ttaggctggt aagagccgcg agcgatcctt gaagctgtcc ctgatggtcg
     8101 tcatctacct gcctggacag catggcctgc aacgcgggca tcccgatgcc gccggaagcg
     8161 agaagaatca taatggggaa ggccatccag cctcgcgtcg gggagctttt tgcaaaagcc
     8221 taggcctcca aaaaagcctc ctcactactt ctggaatagc tcagaggccg aggcggcctc
     8281 ggcctctgca taaataaaaa aaattagtca gccatg
//
