[The description below was written by a language model from this plasmid's Addgene catalogue record and the feature table of its GenBank file.]
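Description:
HDM_SARS2_Spike_del21_D614G is a mammalian expression plasmid built on the HDM backbone for transient production of a modified SARS-CoV-2 spike glycoprotein. It is propagated in E. coli as a high-copy plasmid through a ColE1/pUC-type origin and selected with ampicillin via the bla (AmpR) gene under its own promoter. The total size is about 8.3 kb, of which roughly 3.7 kb is the insert. No mammalian selection marker or viral packaging elements are annotated, so the plasmid appears suited to transient transfection rather than stable line generation.

The expression cassette consists of the human cytomegalovirus immediate-early enhancer and promoter, followed by an internally truncated human beta-globin intron, which generally improves mRNA processing and expression. The spike coding sequence comes next and is terminated by a human beta-globin polyadenylation signal. The feature table does not annotate the spike open reading frame itself, but the unannotated gap between the intron and the poly(A) signal matches its expected position. The insert is listed as synthetic and was cloned between EcoRI and HindIII sites.

It carries two changes: a C-terminal cytoplasmic tail truncation described as 21 amino acids (the mutation field gives the deleted residues as 1257–1278, a slightly inconsistent count), and the D614G substitution. No epitope tag or reporter is recorded.

According to the associated publication, the plasmid belongs to a reagent set for pseudotyping lentiviral particles with SARS-CoV-2 spike. It supplies the envelope protein in trans alongside separate lentiviral backbone and helper plasmids, and the resulting particles are used in neutralization assays.
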