Addgene plasmid #158762: HDM_SARS2_Spike_del21_D614G
Purpose: Mammalian expression vector for expressing SARS-2 Spike with 21 aa del at C-terminus and pt mutation D to G at site 614
Depositing lab: Jesse Bloom. Depositing organization: Fred Hutchinson Cancer Center. Publication: Protocol and Reagents for Pseudotyping Lentiviral Particles with SARS-CoV-2 Spike Protein for Neutralization Assays. Crawford KHD, Eguia R, Dingens AS, Loes AN, Malone KD, Wolf CR, Chu HY, Tortorici MA, Veesler D, Murphy M, Pettie D, King NP, Balazs AB, Bloom JD. Viruses. 2020 May 6;12(5). pii: v12050513. doi: 10.3390/v12050513. PubMed 32384820.
Backbone
  Vector backbone: HDM
  Backbone size w/o insert (bp): 4552
  Total vector size (bp): 8314
  Vector type: Mammalian Expression
Growth in bacteria
  Bacterial resistance: Ampicillin, 100 μg/mL
  Growth temperature: 37°C
  Growth strain: DH5alpha
  Copy number: High Copy
Gene/Insert
  Gene/Insert name: SARS2-Spike_del21_D614G (alt name: Spike)
  Species: Synthetic; Severe acute respiratory syndrome coronavirus 2
  Insert size (bp): 3672
  Mutation: deleted amino acids 1257-1278, changed aspartic acid at position 614 to glycine
  Entrez Gene: S (a.k.a. GU280_gp02, spike glycoprotein)
  Promoter: CMV
  Cloning method: Restriction Enzyme; 5′ cloning site EcoRI (unknown if destroyed); 3′ cloning site HindIII (unknown if destroyed)
  Sequencing primers: 5′ ggcccttttgctaatcatgttcatacctcttatct; 3′ ttaaatgcactgacctcccacattc
Terms and licenses: Academic/Nonprofit Terms; Industry Terms: Not Available to Industry
How to cite: HDM_SARS2_Spike_del21_D614G was a gift from Jesse Bloom (Addgene plasmid # 158762 ; http://n2t.net/addgene:158762 ; RRID:Addgene_158762)
